>Addgene plasmid #234639 | pSLB030 | addgene full sequence | sequence record 467863 | Addgene NGS Result
TAATACGACTCACTATAGGGGAATTGTGAGCGGATAACAATTCCCCTCTAGAAATAATTTTGTTTAACTT
TAAGAAGGAGATATACCATGGGCAGCAGCCATCATCATCATCATCACAGCAGCGGCCTGGTGCCGCGCGG
CAGCCATATGATGACACGCCCCACCCCAATTCACCGTACACCAAGTGCCTATGCCTATCCGTTATTGATC
AAACAATTGCTTCACGCACCCCTTGCCGTCAATCCTGAACAAGAAATTGTCTACAGAGGCCAAGTACGCC
ACAGCTATTGGACCATGCGACACCGCATTGGTCAACTCGCTTCTGGCTTGCAATCCCTCGGGATTGCGCA
AGGGGACACGGTTGCCGTCATGGATTGGGACAGCCACCGGTACTTAGAGTCATACTTCGGGATTCCCATG
ATGGGAGCAGTATTGATGACAGTGAATGTCCGCTTAAGCCCAGAGCAAATTGCGTACACACTGAATCATG
CGGGTGTGCGCCTGCTCATGGTACACGCCGATTTTCTTCCGGTTGTCGCAGCAATCCGCGATCAACTGGA
GTCGGTCGAATGTTTAGTTTTGATCGGGGACGACACTCTCTCTCTGGAGTCGGCACCACTTGCTGAGGGC
TTTGTCGCAGAGTACGAAACCCTTCTGGCGGCTTCCCCGCCTGATTACCCTTTTCCAGACTTTGACGAGA
ACGCCCGAGCCACCACATTCTACACCACGGGGACAACTGGTCTGCCTAAAGGGGTCTACTTTTCCCATCG
ACAGATTGTTTTGCACACCTTGGCAACAATGGCGGCGTTAACCAGTGCACCGACGCAAGGTAGAGTACAC
AGAGACGATGTCTATATGCCACTTACCCCAATGTTCCATGTGCATGCCTGGGGTATGCCTTTCGTGGCTA
CAGCTCTGGGTATGAAGCAAGTCTACCCTGGTCGTTATGCTGCCGACCAGCTCCTTCAGTTAGTGCAATC
TGAGCGGATCACGTTCAGCCACGGCGTCCCGACTCTGTTAAATATGATATTAAGCCACCCTGACTCTGCG
GCGGTTGACTTATCAGGCATGAAAATCATAGTCGGCGGTTCGGCATTACCCCGCGGACTGGCTCAGGCAG
CTATTGACCGTGGCATTGATGTTTTCACTGGCTACGGTATGTCGGAGACTTGCCCTATACTGACTTTGGC
ACAAGTCAAAACGTCACTCTTAGGTAACGCCACTACTGAGCTTGACGTTCGTACCAAGACGGGACTTCCT
GTGCCTCTCGTCGATCTTAGAATCGTTGATGATGAAATGCGCGACATAGCGCACGACGGAAAGGCTTCCG
GAGAGATTGTGGTGCGTGCACCTTGGCTTACTCAAGGTTACTTCGGGAATGCAGCGGAGAGTGAGCACCT
GTGGGCAGGCGGATACTTGCATACCAATGACATAGGCTCCATTGACAGTGACGGTTATCTCCAGGTGACG
GATCGTATCAAGGATGTCATTAAGAGTGGTGGCGAATGGGTTTCCTCTCTTGAGTTGGAAGACCTGATAT
CGCGCCACGCGGCCGTATCAGAGGTAGCCGTTATAGGTATTAAGGATGCTCGCTGGGGTGAACGCCCACT
GCCTTTAATTGTCCTTCGGCCAGGCCAAAGCGCAGGCGCCGAGGAAATTCAAGAGCACTTACGCGACTTT
GTGCGCCGCGGAGCTATCTCAAAGTATGCCGTACCCGAGCGTGTGTTATTTGTAGAGGCGATTGAGAAGA
CATCGGTTGGTAAGATTAACAAGCGCTTGTTAAGAGACAAATACCAAGCCGCACCCCCACCAAGTCCTAA
TTCTGGGACGCACCCGTAACTCGAGCACCACCACCACCACCACTGAGATCCGGCTGCTAACAAAGCCCGA
AAGGAAGCTGAGTTGGCTGCTGCCACCGCTGAGCAATAACTAGCATAACCCCTTGGGGCCTCTAAACGGG
TCTTGAGGGGTTTTTTGCTGAAAGGAGGAACTATATCCGGATTGGCGAATGGG
[124 nt withheld, positions 2014-2137]
C
[91 nt withheld, positions 2139-2229]
A
[49 nt withheld, positions 2231-2279]
CCTTTGACGTTGGAGTCCACGTTCTTT
[37 nt withheld, positions 2307-2343]
ACCCTATCTCGGTCTATTCTTTTGATTTATAAGGGATTTTGCCGATTTCGGCCTATTGGTTAAAAAATGA
GCTGATTTAACAAAAATTTAACGCGAATTTTAACAAAATATTAACGCTTACAATTTAGGTGGCACTTTTC
GGGGAAATGTGCGCGGAACCCCTATTTGTTTATTTTTCTAAATACATTCAAATATGTATCCGCTCATGAA
TTAATTCTTAGAAAAACTCATCGAGCATCAAATGAAACTGCAATTTATTCATATCAGGATTATCAATACC
ATATTTTTGAAAAAGCCGTTTCTGTAATGAAGGAGAAAACTCACCGAGGCAGTTCCATAGGATGGCAAGA
TCCTGGTATCGGTCTGCGATTCCGACTCGTCCAACATCAATACAACCTATTAATTTCCCCTCGTCAAAAA
TAAGGTTATCAAGTGAGAAATCACCATGAGTGACGACTGAATCCGGTGAGAATGGCAAAAGTTTATGCAT
TTCTTTCCAGACTTGTTCAACAGGCCAGCCATTACGCTCGTCATCAAAATCACTCGCATCAACCAAACCG
TTATTCATTCGTGATTGCGCCTGAGCGAGACGAAATACGCGATCGCTGTTAAAAGGACAATTACAAACAG
GAATCGAATGCAACCGGCGCAGGAACACTGCCAGCGCATCAACAATATTTTCACCTGAATCAGGATATTC
TTCTAATACCTGGAATGCTGTTTTCCCGGGGATCGCAGTGGTGAGTAACCATGCATCATCAGGAGTACGG
ATAAAATGCTTGATGGTCGGAAGAGGCATAAATTCCGTCAGCCAGTTTAGTCTGACCATCTCATCTGTAA
CATCATTGGCAACGCTACCTTTGCCATGTTTCAGAAACAACTCTGGCGCATCGGGCTTCCCATACAATCG
ATAGATTGTCGCACCTGATTGCCCGACATTATCGCGAGCCCATTTATACCCATATAAATCAGCATCCATG
TTGGAATTTAATCGCGGCCTAGAGCAAGACGTTTCCCGTTGAATATGGCTCATAACACCCCTTGTATTAC
TGTTTATGTAAGCAGACAGTTTTATTGTTCATGACCAAAATCCCTTAACGTGAGTTTTCGTTCCACTGAG
CGTCAGACCCCGTAGAAAAGATCAAAGGATCTTCTTGAGATCCTTTTTTTCTGCGCGTAATCTGCTGCTT
GCAAACAAAAAAACCACCGCTACCAGCGGTGGTTTGTTTGCCGGATCAAGAGCTACCAACTCTTTTTCCG
AAGGTAACTGGCTTCAGCAGAGCGCAGATACCAAATACTGTCCTTCTAGTGTAGCCGTAGTTAGGCCACC
ACTTCAAGAACTCTGTAGCACCGCCTACATACCTCGCTCTGCTAATCCTGTTACCAGTGGCTGCTGCCAG
TGGCGATAAGTCGTGTCTTACCGGGTTGGACTCAAGACGATAGTTACCGGATAAGGCGCAGCGGTCGGGC
TGAACGGGGGGTTCGTGCACACAGCCCAGCTTGGAGCGAACGACCTACACCGAACTGAGATACCTACAGC
GTGAGCTATGAGAAAGCGCCACGCTTCCCGAAGGGAGAAAGGCGGACAGGTATCCGGTAAGCGGCAGGGT
CGGAACAGGAGAGCGCACGAGGGAGCTTCCAGGGGGAAACGCCTGGTATCTTTATAGTCCTGTCGGGTTT
CGCCACCTCTGACTTGAGCGTCGATTTTTGTGATGCTCGTCAGGGGGGCGGAGCCTATGGAAAAACGCCA
GCAACGCGGCCTTTTTACGGTTCCTGGCCTTTTGCTGGCCTTTTGCTCACATGTTCTTTCCTGCGTTATC
CCCTGATTCTGTGGATAACCGTATTACCGCCTTTGAGTGAGCTGATACCGCTCGCCGCAGCCGAACGACC
GAGCGCAGCGAGTCAGTGAGCGAGGAAGCGGAAGAGCGCCTGATGCGGTATTTTCTCCTTACGCATCTGT
GCGGTATTTCACACCGCAATGGTGCACTCTCAGTACAATCTGCTCTGATGCCGCATAGTTAAGCCAGTAT
ACACTCCGCTATCGCTACGTGACTGGGTCATGGCTGCGCCCCGACACCCGCCAACACCCGCTGACGCGCC
CTGACGGGCTTGTCTGCTCCCGGCATCCGCTTACAGACAAGCTGTGACCGTCTCCGGGAGCTGCATGTGT
CAGAGGTTTTCACCGTCATCACCGAAACGCGCGAGGCAGCTGCGGTAAAGCTCATCAGCGTGGTCGTGAA
GCGATTCACAGATGTCTGCCTGTTCATCCGCGTCCAGCTCGTTGAGTTTCTCCAGAAGCGTTAATGTCTG
GCTTCTGATAAAGCGGGCCATGTTAAGGGCGGTTTTTTCCTGTTTGGTCACTGATGCCTCCGTGTAAGGG
GGATTTCTGTTCATGGGGGTAATGATACCGATGAAACGAGAGAGGATGCTCACGATACGGGTTACTGATG
ATGAACATGCCCGGTTACTGGAACGTTGTGAGGGTAAACAACTGGCGGTATGGATGCGGCGGGACCAGAG
AAAAATCACTCAGGGTCAATGCCAGCGCTTCGTTAATACAGATGTAGGTGTTCCACAGGGTAGCCAGCAG
CATCCTGCGATGCAGATCCGGAACATAATGGTGCAGGGCGCTGACTTCCGCGTTTCCAGACTTTACGAAA
CACGGAAACCGAAGACCATTCATGTTGTTGCTCAGGTCGCAGACGTTTTGCAGCAGCAGTCGCTTCACGT
TCGCTCGCGTATCGGTGATTCATTCTGCTAACCAGTAAGGCAACCCCGCCAGCCTAGCCGGGTCCTCAAC
GACAGGAGCACGATCATGCGCACCCGTGGGGCCGCCATGCCGGCGATAATGGCCTGCTTCTCGCCGAAAC
GTTTGGTGGCGGGACCAGTGACGAAGGCTTGAGCGAGGGCGTGCAAGATTCCGAATACCGCAAGCGACAG
GCCGATCATCGTCGCGCTCCAGCGAAAGCGGTCCTCGCCGAAAATGACCCAGAGCGCTGCCGGCACCTGT
CCTACGAGTTGCATGATAAAGAAGACAGTCATAAGTGCGGCGACGATAGTCATGCCCCGCGCCCACCGGA
AGGAGCTGACTGGGTTGAAGGCTCTCAAGGGCATCGGTCGAGATCCCGGTGCCTAATGAGTGAGCTAACT
TACATTAATTGCGTTGCGCTCACTGCCCGCTTTCCAGTCGGGAAACCTGTCGTGCCAGCTGCATTAATGA
ATCGGCCAACGCGCGGGGAGAGGCGGTTTGCGTATTGGGCGCCAGGGTGGTTTTTCTTTTCACCAGTGAG
ACGGGCAACAGCTGATTGCCCTTCACCGCCTGGCCCTGAGAGAGTTGCAGCAAGCGGTCCACGCTGGTTT
GCCCCAGCAGGCGAAAATCCTGTTTGATGGTGGTTAACGGCGGGATATAACATGAGCTGTCTTCGGTATC
GTCGTATCCCACTACCGAGATATCCGCACCAACGCGCAGCCCGGACTCGGTAATGGCGCGCATTGCGCCC
AGCGCCATCTGATCGTTGGCAACCAGCATCGCAGTGGGAACGATGCCCTCATTCAGCATTTGCATGGTTT
GTTGAAAACCGGACATGGCACTCCAGTCGCCTTCCCGTTCCGCTATCGGCTGAATTTGATTGCGAGTGAG
ATATTTATGCCAGCCAGCCAGACGCAGACGCGCCGAGACAGAACTTAATGGGCCCGCTAACAGCGCGATT
TGCTGGTGACCCAATGCGACCAGATGCTCCACGCCCAGTCGCGTACCGTCTTCATGGGAGAAAATAATAC
TGTTGATGGGTGTCTGGTCAGAGACATCAAGAAATAACGCCGGAACATTAGTGCAGGCAGCTTCCACAGC
AATGGCATCCTGGTCATCCAGCGGATAGTTAATGATCAGCCCACTGACGCGTTGCGCGAGAAGATTGTGC
ACCGCCGCTTTACAGGCTTCGACGCCGCTTCGTTCTACCATCGACACCACCACGCTGGCACCCAGTTGAT
CGGCGCGAGATTTAATCGCCGCGACAATTTGCGACGGCGCGTGCAGGGCCAGACTGGAGGTGGCAACGCC
AATCAGCAACGACTGTTTGCCCGCCAGTTGTTGTGCCACGCGGTTGGGAATGTAATTCAGCTCCGCCATC
GCCGCTTCCACTTTTTCCCGCGTTTTCGCAGAAACGTGGCTGGCCTGGTTCACCACGCGGGAAACGGTCT
GATAAGAGACACCGGCATACTCTGCGACATCGTATAACGTTACTGGTTTCACATTCACCACCCTGAATTG
ACTCTCTTCCGGGCGCTATCATGCCATACCGCGAAAGGTTTTGCGCCATTCGATGGTGTCCGGGATCTCG
ACGCTCTCCCTTATGCGACTCCTGCATTAGGAAGCAGCCCAGTAGTAGGTTGAGGCCGTTGAGCACCGCC
GCCGCAAGGAATGGTGCATGCAAGGAGATGGCGCCCAACAGTCCCCCGGCCACGGGGCCTGCCACCATAC
CCACGCCGAAACAAGCGCTCATGAGCCCGAAGTGGCGAGCCCGATCTTCCCCATCGGTGATGTCGGCGAT
ATAGGCGCCAGCAACCGCACCTGTGGCGCCGGTGATGCCGGCCACGATGCGTCCGGCGTAGAGGATCGAG
ATCTCGATCCCGCGAAAT
Features (pLannotate 1.2.2; 20 found; start..end, strand, type, name):
      1..19      +  promoter       T7 promoter: promoter for bacteriophage T7 RNA polymerase
     20..44      +  protein_bind   lac operator: The lac repressor binds to the lac operator to inhibit transcription in E. coli. This inhibition can be relieved by adding lactose or isopropyl-β-D-thiogalactopyranoside (IPTG). lac repressor encoded by lacI
     59..81      +  RBS            RBS: efficient ribosome binding site from bacteriophage T7 gene 10 (Olins and Rangwala, 1989)
    100..116     +  CDS            capTEV™ (fragment): composite tag for in vivo biotinylation, TEV protease cleavage, and 6xHis tagging
    127..144     +  CDS            thrombin site: thrombin recognition and cleavage site
   1846..1863    +  CDS            9xHis (fragment): 9xHis affinity tag
   1873..1922    +  CDS            SET1 (fragment): solubility-enhancement tag derived from T7 phage gene 10B
   1930..1977    +  terminator     T7 terminator: transcription terminator for bacteriophage T7 RNA polymerase
   2014..2442    +  rep_origin     f1 ori (sequence partly withheld): f1 bacteriophage origin of replication; arrow indicates direction of (+) strand synthesis
   2495..2552    +  promoter       AmpR promoter (fragment): bla
   2561..3376    -  CDS            KanR: aminoglycoside phosphotransferase; aph(3')-Ia; confers resistance to kanamycin in bacteria or G418 (Geneticin®) in eukaryotes
   3498..4086    +  rep_origin     ori: high-copy-number ColE1/pMB1/pBR322/pUC origin of replication
   4272..4411    -  misc_feature   bom: basis of mobility region from pBR322
   4513..4704    -  CDS            rop: Rop protein, which maintains plasmids at low copy number; rop
   4721..5101    +  CDS            YPB1_ECOLX: Protein predicted: Swiss-Prot protein existence level 4. From Escherichia coli.
   5173..5464    -  CDS            TcR (fragment): tetracycline efflux protein; tet; confers resistance to tetracycline
   5479..5500    -  protein_bind   CAP binding site: CAP binding activates transcription in the presence of cAMP. E. coli catabolite activator protein
   5513..6595    -  CDS            lacI: lac repressor; lacI; The lac repressor binds to the lac operator to inhibit transcription in E. coli. This inhibition can be relieved by adding lactose or isopropyl-β-D-thiogalactopyranoside (IPTG).
   6596..6673    -  promoter       lacI promoter: lacI
   6681..6960    -  CDS            TcR (fragment): tetracycline efflux protein; tet; confers resistance to tetracycline
