[The description below was written by a language model from this plasmid's Addgene catalogue record and pLannotate feature annotations shown in this document.]
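Description:
pSLB030 is a bacterial expression plasmid of 6,981 bp built on the pET-28a(+) backbone for producing the Cupriavidus necator H16 protein encoded by locus H16_B1335 in E. coli. It is selected with kanamycin through the KanR aminoglycoside phosphotransferase gene and replicates from a ColE1/pBR322-type origin. The backbone also carries the bom mobility region and the rop gene, which normally moderates copy number, although the catalogue lists the plasmid as high copy. An f1 origin is present as well, allowing single-stranded DNA production with helper phage. Short annotated fragments of a tetracycline resistance gene and an AmpR promoter appear to be backbone remnants detected by the annotation software rather than functional markers.

Expression is driven by the T7 promoter, followed by a lac operator and the strong phage T7 gene 10 ribosome binding site, and ends at the T7 terminator. The plasmid-borne lacI gene supplies lac repressor, so transcription stays low until IPTG is added in a host that provides T7 RNA polymerase. The open reading frame begins with an N-terminal hexahistidine tag (annotated by the software as a fragment of a larger composite tag) and a thrombin cleavage site, allowing metal-affinity purification and optional tag removal. The insert itself is not annotated, but it presumably occupies the unannotated interval between the thrombin site and a downstream His-coding stretch typical of pET-28a; whether that C-terminal tag is translated is not stated. The record does not give the protein's function, but the associated study concerns genetic determinants of volatile fatty acid catabolism in C. necator, suggesting use in purifying the protein for biochemical characterisation. The plasmid was originally made by commercial synthesis.
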