Addgene plasmid #234639: pSLB030
Purpose: pET-28a(+) based plasmid for expression of H16_B1335 from Cupriavidus necator H16, with N-terminal hexahistidine tag
Depositing lab: Gregg Beckham. Depositing organization: National Laboratory of the Rockies (NLR). Publication: Insights into genetic determinants of volatile fatty acid catabolism in Cupriavidus necator H16. Holmes EC, Breunig SL, Johnson CW, Beckham GT, Bleem AC. Appl Environ Microbiol. 2025 Jun 12:e0051525. doi: 10.1128/aem.00515-25. PubMed 40503888.
Backbone
  Vector backbone: pET-28a(+)
  Total vector size (bp): 6981
  Vector type: Bacterial Expression
Growth in bacteria
  Bacterial resistance: Kanamycin, 50 μg/mL
  Growth temperature: 37°C
  Growth strain: DH5alpha
  Copy number: High Copy
Gene/Insert
  Gene/Insert name: H16_B1335
  Entrez Gene: H16_RS25400 (a.k.a. H16_RS25400, H16_B1335)
  Tag / fusion protein: 6x-His (N terminal on insert)
Resource information
  A portion of this plasmid was derived from a plasmid made by: Plasmids were first synthesized by TWIST and were re-prepared in house.
Terms and licenses: Academic/Nonprofit Terms; Industry Terms: Not Available to Industry
How to cite: pSLB030 was a gift from Gregg Beckham (Addgene plasmid # 234639 ; http://n2t.net/addgene:234639 ; RRID:Addgene_234639)
